>Addgene plasmid #22703 | cyclin D1-HA-pBabe-Hygro | depositor full sequence | sequence record 10380 | Author sequence
GTTATTGTCTCATGAGCGGATACATATTTGAATGTATTTAGAAAAATAAACAAATAGGGGTTCCGCGCAC
ATTTCCCCGAAAAGTGCCACCTGCAGCCTGAATATGGGCCAAACAGGATATCTGTGGTAAGCAGTTCCTG
CCCCGGCTCAGGGCCAAGAACAGATGGAACAGCTGAATATGGGCCAAACAGGATATCTGTGGTAAGCAGT
TCCTGCCCCGGCTCAGGGCCAAGAACAGATGGTCCCCAGATGCGGTCCAGCCCTCAGCAGTTTCTAGAGA
ACCATCAGATGTTTCCAGGGTGCCCCAAGGACCTGAAATGACCCTGTGCCTTATTTGAACTAACCAATCA
GTTCGCTTCTCGCTTCTGTTCGCGCGCTTCTGCTCCCCGAGCTCAATAAAAGAGCCCACAACCCCTCACT
CGGGGCGCCAGTCCTCCGATTGACTGAGTCGCCCGGGTACCCGTGTATCCAATAAACCCTCTTGCAGTTG
CATCCGACTTGTGGTCTCGCTGTTCCTTGGGAGGGTCTCCTCTGAGTGATTGACTACCCGTCAGCGGGGG
TCTTTCATTTGGGGGCTCGTCCGGGATCGGGAGACCCCTGCCCAGGGACCACCGACCCACCACCGGGAGG
CAAGCTGGCCAGCAACTTATCTGTGTCTGTCCGATTGTCTAGTGTCTATGACTGATTTTATGCGCCTGCG
TCGGTACTAGTTAGCTAACTAGCTCTGTATCTGGCGGACCCGTGGTGGAACTGACGAGTTCTGAACACCC
GGCCGCAACCCTGGGAGACGTCCCAGGGACTTTGGGGGCCGTTTTTGTGGCCCGACCTGAGGAAGGGAGT
CGATGTGGAATCCGACCCCGTCAGGATATGTGGTTCTGGTAGGAGACGAGAACCTAAAACAGTTCCCGCC
TCCGTCTGAATTTTTGCTTTCGGTTTGGAACCGAAGCCGCGCGTCTTGTCTGCTGCAGCATCGTTCTGTG
TTGTCTCTGTCTGACTGTGTTTCTGTATTTGTCTGAAAATTAGGGCCAGACTGTTACCACTCCCTTAAGT
TTGACCTTAGATCACTGGAAAGATGTCGAGCGGCTCGCTCACAACCAGTCGGTAGATGTCAAGAAGAGAC
GTTGGGTTACCTTCTGCTCTGCAGAATGGCCAACCTTTAACGTCGGATGGCCGCGAGACGGCACCTTTAA
CCGAGACCTCATCACCCAGGTTAAGATCAAGGTCTTTTCACCTGGCCCGCATGGACACCCAGACCAGGTC
CCCTACATCGTGACCTGGGAAGCCTTGGCTTTTGACCCCCCTCCCTGGGTCAAGCCCTTTGTACACCCTA
AGCCTCCGCCTCCTCTTCTTCCATCCGCGCCGTCTCTCCCCCTTGAACCTCCTCTTTCGACCCCGCCTCA
ATCCTCCCTTTATCCAGCCCTCACTCCTTCTCTAGGCGCCGGCCGGATCCAGTGTGGTGGTACGTAGGAA
TTCGGGGGCGCAGTAGCAGCGAGCAGCAGAGTCCGCACGCTCCGGCGAGGGGCAGAAGAGCGCGAGGGAG
CGCGGGGCAGCAGAAGCGAGAGCCGAGCGCGGACCCAGCCAGGACCCACAGCCCTCCCCAGCTGCCCAGG
AAGAGCCCCAGCCATGGAACACCAGCTCCTGTGCTGCGAAGTGGAAACCATCCGCCGCGCGTACCCCGAT
GCCAACCTCCTCAACGACCGGGTGCTGCGGGCCATGCTGAAGGCGGAGGAGACCTGCGCGCCCTCGGTGT
CCTACTTCAAATGTGTGCAGAAGGAGGTCCTGCCGTCCATGCGGAAGATCGTCGCCACCTGGATGCTGGA
GGTCTGCGAGGAACAGAAGTGCGAGGAGGAGGTCTTCCCGCTGGCCATGAACTACCTGGACCGCTTCCTG
TCGCTGGAGCCCGTGAAAAAGAGCCGCCTGCAGCTGCTGGGGGCCACTTGCATGTTCGTGGCCTCTAAGA
TGAAGGAGACCATCCCCCTGACGGCCGAGAAGCTGTGCATCTACACCGACAACTCCATCCGGCCCGAGGA
GCTGCTGCAAATGGAGCTGCTCCTGGTGAACAAGCTCAAGTGGAACCTGGCCGCAATGACCCCGCACGAT
TTCATTGAACACTTCCTCTCCAAAATGCCAGAGGCGGAGGAGAACAAACAGATCATCCGCAAACACGCGC
AGACCTTCGTTGCCCTCTGTGCCACAGATGTGAAGTTCATTTCCAATCCGCCCTCCATGGTGGCAGCGGG
GAGCGTGGTGGCCGCAGTGCAAGGCCTGAACCTGAGGAGCCCCAACAACTTCCTGTCCTACTACCGCCTC
ACACGCTTCCTCTCCAGAGTGATCAAGTGTGACCCAGACTGCCTCCGGGCCTGCCAGGAGCAGATCGAAG
CTCTGCTGGAGTCAAGCCTGCGCCAGGCCCAGCAGAACATGGACCCCAAGGCCGCCGAGGAGGAGGAAGA
GGAGGAGGAGGAGGTGGACCTGGCTTGCACACCCACCGACGTGCGGGACGTGGACATCGGCTACCCCTAC
GACGTCCCGGACTACGCCGATATCTGATCCGGAGCATTTTGATACCAGAAGGGAAAGTTGGCGGCCGCTC
GAGCATGCATTTTGTCGACCCTGTGGAATGTGTGTCAGTTAGGGTGTGGAAAGTCCCCAGGCTCCCCAGC
AGGCAGAAGTATGCAAAGCATGCATCTCAATTAGTCAGCAACCAGGTGTGGAAAGTCCCCAGGCTCCCCA
GCAGGCAGAAGTATGCAAAGCATGCATCTCAATTAGTCAGCAACCATAGTCCCGCCCCTAACTCCGCCCA
TCCCGCCCCTAACTCCGCCCAGTTCCGCCCATTCTCCGCCCCATGGCTGACTAATTTTTTTTATTTATGC
AGAGGCCGAGGCCGCCTCGGCCTCTGAGCTATTCCAGAAGTAGTGAGGAGGCTTTTTTGGAGGCCTAGGC
TTTTGCAAAAAGCTTGCCAGCTGGGGCGCCCTCTGGTAAGGTTGGGAAGCCCTGCAGATCTGATCCCGGG
GGGCAATGAGATATGAAAAAGCCTGAACTCACCGCGACGTCTGTCGAGAAGTTTCTGATCGAAAAGTTCG
ACAGCGTCTCCGACCTGATGCAGCTCTCGGAGGGCGAAGAATCTCGTGCTTTCAGCTTCGATGTAGGAGG
GCGTGGATATGTCCTGCGGGTAAATAGCTGCGCCGATGGTTTCTACAAAGATCGTTATGTTTATCGGCAC
TTTGCATCGGCCGCGCTCCCGATTCCGGAAGTGCTTGACATTGGGGAATTTAGCGAGAGCCTGACCTATT
GCATCTCCCGCCGTGCACAGGGTGTCACGTTGCAAGACCTGCCTGAAACCGAACTGCCCGCTGTTCTGCA
GCCGGTCGCGGAGGCCATGGATGCGATCGCTGCGGCCGATCTTAGCCAGACGAGCGGGTTCGGCCCATTC
GGACCGCAAGGAATCGGTCAATACACTACATGGCGTGATTTCATATGCGCGATTGCTGATCCCCATGTGT
ATCACTGGCAAACTGTGATGGACGACACCGTCAGTGCGTCCGTCGCGCAGGCTCTCGATGAGCTGATGCT
TTGGGCCGAGGACTGCCCCGAAGTCCGGCACCTCGTGCACGCGGATTTCGGCTCCAACAATGTCCTGACG
GACAATGGCCGCATAACAGCGGTCATTGACTGGAGCGAGGCGATGTTCGGGGATTCCCAATACGAGGTCG
CCAACATCTTCTTCTGGAGGCCGTGGTTGGCTTGTATGGAGCAGCAGACGCGCTACTTCGAGCGGAGGCA
TCCGGAGCTTGCAGGATCGCCGCGGCTCCGGGCGTATATGCTCCGCATTGGTCTTGACCAACTCTATCAG
AGCTTGGTTGACGGCAATTTCGATGATGCAGCTTGGGCGCAGGGTCGATGCGACGCAATCGTCCGATCCG
GAGCCGGGACTGTCGGGCGTACACAAATCGCCCGCAGAAGCGCGGCCGTCTGGACCGATGGCTGTGTAGA
AGTACTCGCCGATAGTGGAAACCGACGCCCCAGCACTCGTCCGAGGGCAAAGGAATAGAGTAGATGCCGA
CCGGGATCTATCGATGCGGCGGGTGTGGTGGTTACGCGTAATCTGCTGCTTGCAAACAAAAAAACCACCG
CTACCAGCGGTGGTTTGTTTGCCGGATCAAGAGCTACCAACTCTTTTTCCGAAGGTAACTGGCTTCAGCA
GAGCGCAGATACCAAATACTGTTCTTCTAGTGTAGCCGTAGTTAGGCCACCACTTCAAGAACTCTGTAGC
ACCGCCTACATACCTCGCTCTGCTAATCCTGTTACCAGTGGCTGCTGCCAGTGGCGATAAGTCGTGTCTT
ACCGGGTTGGACTCAAGACGATAGTTACCGGATAAGGCGCAGCGGTCGGGCTGAACGGGGGGTTCGTGCA
CACAGCCCAGCTTGGAGCGAACGACCTACACCGAACTGAGATACCTACAGCGTGAGCTATGAGAAAGCGC
CACGCTTCCCGAAGGGAGAAAGGCGGACAGGTATCCGGTAAGCGGCAGGGTCGGAACAGGAGAGCGCACG
AGGGAGCTTCCAGGGGAAACGCCTGGTATCTTATAGTCCTGTCGGGTTTCGCCACCTCTGACTTGAGCGT
CGATTTTGTGATGCTCGTCAGGGGGGCGGAGCCTATGGAAAAACGCCAGCAACGCATCGATAAAATAAAA
GATTTTATTTAGTCTCCAGAAAAAGGGGGGAATGAAAGACCCCACCTGTAGGTTTGGCAAGCTAGCTTAA
GTAACGCCATTTTGCAAGGCATGGAAAAATACATAACTGAGAATAGAGAAGTTCAGATCAAGGTCAGGAA
CAGATGGAACAGCTGAATATGGGCCAAACAGGATATCTGTGGTAAGCAGTTCCTGCCCCGGCTCAGGGCC
AAGAACAGATGGAACAGCTGAATATGGGCCAAACAGGATATCTGTGGTAAGCAGTTCCTGCCCCGGCTCA
GGGCCAAGAACAGATGGTCCCCAGATGCGGTCCAGCCCTCAGCAGTTTCTAGAGAACCATCAGATGTTTC
CAGGGTGCCCCAAGGACCTGAAATGACCCTGTGCCTTATTTGAACTAACCAATCAGTTCGCTTCTCGCTT
CTGTTCGCGCGCTTCTGCTCCCCGAGCTCAATAAAAGAGCCCACAACCCCTCACTCGGGGCGCCAGTCCT
CCGATTGACTGAGTCGCCCGGGTACCCGTGTATCCAATAAACCCTCTTGCAGTTGCATCCGACTTGTGGT
CTCGCTGTTCCTTGGGAGGGTCTCCTCTGAGTGATTGACTACCCGTCAGCGGGGGTCTTTCACATGCAGC
ATGTATCAAAATTAATTTGGTTTTTTTTCTTAAGTATTTACATTAAATGGCCATAGTGCGGCCGCAAATC
AATCTAAAGTATATATGAGTAAACTTGGTCTGACAGTTACCAATGCTTAATCAGTGAGGCACCTATCTCA
GCGATCTGTCTATTTCGTTCATCCATAGTTGCCTGACTCCCCGTCGTGTAGATAACTACGATACGGGAGG
GCTTACCATCTGGCCCCCCAAGGCGGTAATACGGTTATCCACAGAATCAGGGGATAACGCAGGAAAGAAC
ATGTGAGCAAAAGGCCAGCAAAAGGCCAGGAACCGTAAAAAGGCCGCGTTACGCTCAGTGGAACGAAAAC
TCACGTTAAGGGATTTTGGTCATGAGATTATCAAAAAGGATCTTCACCTAGATCCTTTTAAATTAAAAAT
GAAGTTTGCGGCCGCAAATCAATCTAAAGTATATATGAGTAAACTTGGTCTGACAGTTACCAATGCTTAA
TCAGTGAGGCACCTATCTCAGCGATCTGTCTATTTCGTTCATCCATAGTTGCCTGACTCCCCGTCGTGTA
GATAACTACGATACGGGAGGGCTTACCATCTGGCCCCAGTGCTGCAATGATACCGCGAGACCCACGCTCA
CCGGCTCCAGATTTATCAGCAATAAACCAGCCAGCCGGAAGGGCCGAGCGCAGAAGTGGTCCTGCAACTT
TATCCGCCTCCATCCAGTCTATTAATTGTTGCCGGGAAGCTAGAGTAAGTAGTTCGCCAGTTAATAGTTT
GCGCAACGTTGTTGCCATTGCTACAGGCATCGTGGTGTCACGCTCGTCGTTTGGTATGGCTTCATTCAGC
TCCGGTTCCCAACGATCAAGGCGAGTTACATGATCCCCCATGTTGTGCAAAAAAGCGGTTAGCTCCTTCG
GTCCTCCGATCGTTGTCAGAAGTAAGTTGGCCGCAGTGTTATCACTCATGGTTATGGCAGCACTGCATAA
TTCTCTTACTGTCATGCCATCCGTAAGATGCTTTTCTGTGACTGGTGAGTACTCAACCAAGTCATTCTGA
GAATAGTGTATGCGGCGACCGAGTTGCTCTTGCCCGGCGTCAACACGGGATAATACCGCGCCACATAGCA
GAACTTTAAAAGTGCTCATCATTGGAAAACGTTCTTCGGGGCGAAAACTCTCAAGGATCTTACCGCTGTT
GAGATCCAGTTCGATGTAACCCACTCGTGCACCCAACTGATCTTCAGCATCTTTTACTTTCACCAGCGTT
TCTGGGTGAGCAAAAACAGGAAGGCAAAATGCCGCAAAAAAGGGAATAAGGGCGACACGGAAATGTTGAA
TACTCATACTCTTCCTTTTTCAATATTATTGAAGCATTTATCAGG
Features (pLannotate 1.2.2; 14 found; start..end, strand, type, name):
     98..567     +  LTR            LTR: long terminal repeat from Moloney murine leukemia virus
    691..965     +  misc_feature   MESV Ψ (fragment): packaging signal of murine embryonic stem cell virus
   1024..1440    +  CDS            gag (truncated): truncated Moloney murine leukemia virus (MMLV) gag gene lacking the start codon
   1624..2508    +  CDS            CCND1: CCND1_HUMAN - Also known as BCL1, PRAD1. Experimental evidence at protein level: Swiss-Prot protein existence level 1. Regulatory component of the cyclin D1-CDK4 (DC) complex that phosphorylates and inhibits members of the retinoblastoma (RB) protein family including RB1 and regulates the cell-cycle during G(1)/S transition. Phosphorylation of RB1 allows dissociation of the transcription factor E2F from the RB/E2F complex and the subsequent transcription of E2F target genes which are responsible for the progression through the G(1) phase. Hypophosphorylates RB1 in early G(1) phase. Cyclin D-CD
   2620..2949    +  promoter       SV40 promoter: SV40 enhancer and early promoter
   3023..4045    +  CDS            hph: KHYB_ECOLX - Experimental evidence at protein level: Swiss-Prot protein existence level 1. The aminoglycoside phosphotransferases achieve inactivation of their antibiotic substrates by phosphorylation. Only phosphorylates hygromycin and closely related compounds such as demethyl analogs and destomycin. From Escherichia coli.
   4076..4098    +  rep_origin     f1 ori (fragment): f1 bacteriophage origin of replication; arrow indicates direction of (+) strand synthesis
   4095..4661    +  rep_origin     ori: high-copy-number ColE1/pMB1/pBR322/pUC origin of replication
   4721..4842    +  LTR            3' LTR (ΔU3) (fragment): self-inactivating 3' long terminal repeat (LTR) from Moloney murine leukemia virus
   4843..5312    +  LTR            LTR: long terminal repeat from Moloney murine leukemia virus
   5428..5547    -  CDS            bla(M) (fragment): β-lactamase lacking the signal sequence; bla(M); allows cytosolic expression of β-lactamase
   5553..5612    -  rep_origin     RSF ori (fragment): Plasmids containing the RSF 1030 origin of replication can be propagated in E. coli cells that contain additional plasmids with compatible origins.
   5797..6657    -  CDS            AmpR: β-lactamase; bla; confers resistance to ampicillin, carbenicillin, and related antibiotics
   6658..67      -  promoter       AmpR promoter (across the origin): bla
