[The description below was written by a language model from this plasmid's Addgene catalogue record and pLannotate feature annotations shown in this document.]
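Description:
cyclin D1-HA-pBabe-Hygro is a Moloney murine leukemia virus-based retroviral expression vector of the pBabe family, carrying wild-type human cyclin D1 (CCND1) cDNA with a C-terminal HA epitope tag. The catalogue lists the backbone as pBabe-Puro, but the plasmid name, the stated hygromycin marker and the annotated hph coding sequence all indicate a hygromycin-selectable pBabe configuration. In bacteria the plasmid is maintained through a high-copy ColE1/pUC-type origin and selected with ampicillin via the AmpR β-lactamase gene and its promoter. The small f1 ori, RSF ori and bla fragments in the feature table appear to be backbone remnants or partial annotation matches rather than functional elements.

The proviral region is flanked by MMLV long terminal repeats. Downstream of the 5′ LTR lie a packaging signal (Ψ) and a truncated gag segment lacking its start codon, which together promote encapsidation of the genomic RNA when the plasmid is introduced into a packaging cell line that supplies viral proteins in trans. The cyclin D1 insert sits between BamHI and SalI sites, both retained, with no dedicated internal promoter annotated upstream, so it is presumably transcribed from the 5′ LTR as is usual for pBabe vectors. The HA tag is recorded in the catalogue but is not separately annotated in the feature table. An SV40 enhancer/early promoter then drives hph, allowing hygromycin selection of transduced mammalian cells. Although a short ΔU3-type fragment is annotated next to the 3′ LTR, a full LTR is also present.

The construct suits stable retroviral expression of HA-detectable cyclin D1, the regulatory partner of CDK4 in RB phosphorylation and G1/S progression. It was deposited in connection with work on the control of cyclin D1 by the EglN2 prolyl hydroxylase in breast tumorigenesis.
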