Addgene plasmid #22703: cyclin D1-HA-pBabe-Hygro
Depositing lab: William Kaelin. Depositing organization: Dana-Farber Cancer Institute. Publication: Control of Cyclin D1 and Breast Tumorigenesis by the EglN2 Prolyl Hydroxylase. Zhang Q, Gu J, Li L, Liu J, Luo B, Cheung HW, Boehm JS, Ni M, Geisen C, Root DE, Polyak K, Brown M, Richardson AL, Hahn WC, Kaelin WG, Bommi-Reddy A. Cancer Cell. 2009 Nov 6. 16(5):413-24. 10.1016/j.ccr.2009.09.029 PubMed 19878873.
Backbone
  Vector backbone: pBabe-Puro
  Backbone size w/o insert (bp): 5536
  Vector type: Mammalian Expression, Retroviral
  Selectable markers: Hygromycin
Growth in bacteria
  Bacterial resistance: Ampicillin, 100 μg/mL
  Growth temperature: 37°C
  Growth strain: DH5alpha
  Growth instructions: DH5alpha or XL1
  Copy number: High Copy
Gene/Insert
  Gene/Insert name: cyclin D1 (alt name: CCND1)
  Species: H. sapiens (human)
  Insert size (bp): 1159
  Mutation: wt cDNA
  GenBank ID: M64349
  Entrez Gene: CCND1 (a.k.a. BCL1, D11S287E, PRAD1, U21B31)
  Tag / fusion protein: HA-tag (C terminal on insert)
  Cloning method: Restriction Enzyme; 5′ cloning site BamH I (not destroyed); 3′ cloning site Sal I (not destroyed)
  Sequencing primers: 5′ pBabe-5'; 3′ pBabe-3'
Resource information
  A portion of this plasmid was derived from a plasmid made by: Cyclin D1 cDNA insert from pBabePuro-CyclinD1 kindly provided by Dr. P. Sicinski, DFCI This insert is most probably derived from Addgene plasmid # 9050 (pBABE puro cyclinD1 HA ), deposited by William Hahn, DFCI
Terms and licenses: Academic/Nonprofit Terms; Industry Terms: Not Available to Industry
How to cite: cyclin D1-HA-pBabe-Hygro was a gift from William Kaelin (Addgene plasmid # 22703 ; http://n2t.net/addgene:22703 ; RRID:Addgene_22703)
