>Addgene plasmid #22703 | cyclin D1-HA-pBabe-Hygro | addgene partial sequence | sequence record 28549 | 22703 with pBABE-3
GCTGCTCGAGCGGCCGCCAAGCTTTCCCTTCTGGTATCAAAATGCTCCGGATCAGATATCGGCGTAGTCC
GGGACGTCGTAGGGGTAGCCGATGTCCACGTCCCGCACGTCGGTGGGTGTGCAAGCCAGGTCCACCTCCT
CCTCCTCCTCTTCCTCCTCCTCGGCGGCCTTGGGGTCCATGTTCTGCTGGGCCTGGCGCAGGCTTGACTC
CAGCAGAGCTTCGATCTGCTCCTGGCAGGCCCGGAGGCAGTCTGGGTCACACTTGATCACTCTGGAGAGG
AAGCGTGTGAGGCGGTAGTAGGACAGGAAGTTGTTGGGGCTCCTCAGGTTCAGGCCTTGCACTGCGGCCA
CCACGCTCCCCGCTGCCACCATGGAGGGCGGATTGGAAATGAACTTCACATCTGTGGCACAGAGGGCAAC
GAAGGTCTGCGCGTGTTTGCGGATGATCTGTTTGTTCTCCTCCGCCTCTGGCATTTTGGAGAGGAAGTGT
TCAATGAAATCGTGCGGGGTCATTGCGGCCAGGTTCCACTTGAGCTTGTTCACCAGGAGCAGCTCCATTT
GCAGCAGCTCCTCGGGCCGGATGGAGTTGTCGGTGTAGATGCACAGCTTCTCGGCCGTCAGGGGGATGGT
CTCCTTCATCTTAGAGGCCACGAACATGCAAGTGGCCCCCAGCAGCTGCAGGCGGNTCTTTTTCACGGNC
TCCAGCGACAGGAAGCGGTCCAGGTAGTTCATGGCCAGCGGGNAAGANCTNCNTCCC
